>Addgene plasmid #231533 | pHAGE2-TetO-Salhel-I-Sox2HMG | addgene full sequence | sequence record 465594 | Addgene NGS Result
TGGAAGGGCTAATTCACTCCCAAAGAAGACAAGATATCCTTGATCTGTGGATCTACCACACACAAGGCTA
CTTCCCTGATTAGCAGAACTACACACCAGGGCCAGGGGTCAGATATCCACTGACCTTTGGATGGTGCTAC
AAGCTAGTACCAGTTGAGCCAGATAAGGTAGAAGAGGCCAATAAAGGAGAGAACACCAGCTTGTTACACC
CTGTGAGCCTGCATGGGATGGATGACCCGGAGAGAGAAGTGTTAGAGTGGAGGTTTGACAGCCGCCTAGC
ATTTCATCACGTGGCCCGAGAGCTGCATCCGGAGTACTTCAAGAACTGCTGATATCGAGCTTGCTACAAG
GGACTTTCCGCTGGGGACTTTCCAGGGAGGCGTGGCCTGGGCGGGACTGGGGAGTGGCGAGCCCTCAGAT
CCTGCATATAAGCAGCTGCTTTTTGCCTGTACTGGGTCTCTCTGGTTAGACCAGATCTGAGCCTGGGAGC
TCTCTGGCTAACTAGGGAACCCACTGCTTAAGCCTCAATAAAGCTTGCCTTGAGTGCTTCAAGTAGTGTG
TGCCCGTCTGTTGTGTGACTCTGGTAACTAGAGATCCCTCAGACCCTTTTAGTCAGTGTGGAAAATCTCT
AGCAGTGGCGCCCGAACAGGGACTTGAAAGCGAAAGGGAAACCAGAGGAGCTCTCTCGACGCAGGACTCG
GCTTGCTGAAGCGCGCACGGCAAGAGGCGAGGGGCGGCGACTGGTGAGTACGCCAAAAATTTTGACTAGC
GGAGGCTAGAAGGAGAGAGATGGGTGCGAGAGCGTCAGTATTAAGCGGGGGAGAATTAGATCGCGATGGG
AAAAAATTCGGTTAAGGCCAGGGGGAAAGAAAAAATATAAATTAAAACATATAGTATGGGCAAGCAGGGA
GCTAGAACGATTCGCAGTTAATCCTGGCCTGTTAGAAACATCAGAAGGCTGTAGACAAATACTGGGACAG
CTACAACCATCCCTTCAGACAGGATCAGAAGAACTTAGATCATTATATAATACAGTAGCAACCCTCTATT
GTGTGCATCAAAGGATAGAGATAAAAGACACCAAGGAAGCTTTAGACAAGATAGAGGAAGAGCAAAACAA
AAGTAAGACCACCGCACAGCAAGCGGCCGGCCGCTGATCTTCAGACCTGGAGGAGGAGATATGAGGGACA
ATTGGAGAAGTGAATTATATAAATATAAAGTAGTAAAAATTGAACCATTAGGAGTAGCACCCACCAAGGC
AAAGAGAAGAGTGGTGCAGAGAGAAAAAAGAGCAGTGGGAATAGGAGCTTTGTTCCTTGGGTTCTTGGGA
GCAGCAGGAAGCACTATGGGCGCAGCGTCAATGACGCTGACGGTACAGGCCAGACAATTATTGTCTGGTA
TAGTGCAGCAGCAGAACAATTTGCTGAGGGCTATTGAGGCGCAACAGCATCTGTTGCAACTCACAGTCTG
GGGCATCAAGCAGCTCCAGGCAAGAATCCTGGCTGTGGAAAGATACCTAAAGGATCAACAGCTCCTGGGG
ATTTGGGGTTGCTCTGGAAAACTCATTTGCACCACTGCTGTGCCTTGGAATGCTAGTTGGAGTAATAAAT
CTCTGGAACAGATTTGGAATCACACGACCTGGATGGAGTGGGACAGAGAAATTAACAATTACACAAGCTT
AATACACTCCTTAATTGAAGAATCGCAAAACCAGCAAGAAAAGAATGAACAAGAATTATTGGAATTAGAT
AAATGGGCAAGTTTGTGGAATTGGTTTAACATAACAAATTGGCTGTGGTATATAAAATTATTCATAATGA
TAGTAGGAGGCTTGGTAGGTTTAAGAATAGTTTTTGCTGTACTTTCTATAGTGAATAGAGTTAGGCAGGG
ATATTCACCATTATCGTTTCAGACCCACCTCCCAACCCCGAGGGGACCCGACAGGCCCGAAGGAATAGAA
GAAGAAGGTGGAGAGAGAGACAGAGACAGATCCATTCGATTAGTGAACGGATCTCGACGGTATCGCCGAA
TTCACAAATGGCAGTATTCATCCACAATTTTAAAAGAAAAGGGGGGATTGGGGGGTACAGTGCAGGGGAA
AGAATAGTAGACATAATAGCAACAGACATACAAACTAAAGAATTACAAAAACAAATTACAAAAATTCAAA
ATTTTCGGGTTTATTACAGGGACAGCAGAGATCCAGTTTGGACTAGTCCACACCCTAACTGACACACTCG
AGTTTACCACTCCCTATCAGTGATAGAGAAAAGTGAAAGTCGAGTTTACCACTCCCTATCAGTGATAGAG
AAAAGTGAAAGTCGAGTTTACCACTCCCTATCAGTGATAGAGAAAAGTGAAAGTCGAGTTTACCACTCCC
TATCAGTGATAGAGAAAAGTGAAAGTCGAGTTTACCACTCCCTATCAGTGATAGAGAAAAGTGAAAGTCG
AGTTTACCACTCCCTATCAGTGATAGAGAAAAGTGAAAGTCGAGTTTACCACTCCCTATCAGTGATAGAG
AAAAGTGAAAGTCGAGCTCGGTACCCGGGTCGAGGTAGGCATGTACGGTGGGAGGCCTATATAAGCAGAG
CTCGTTTAGTGAACCGTCAGATCGCCTGGAGACGCCATCCACGCTGTTTTGACCTCCATAGAAGACACCG
GGACCGATCCAGCCTGCGGCCACCACCGGTATGGATAAAGAGCCTGCCCTGGGATTTGTCGAAAGTGCCA
ATAAAGCATACCCTCTGTTCACCCTCGACGAGATGGCCGCCTCCGTGCTGGATACTGCAAGCGCAAGGGA
GTCCCTGGCCGCATCTGAGCTGCCCGCCAAATCTCCCGCCTCTTTCTCTCTGAAGCGCGGTCACGAGGAA
CTCTCCCAGGACGACGCTAGCCCTAGTAGAGTGCCCACACACTCCATGGTGGCTCCCGCACCAGGAGCAG
CTGGCAGTGGCGGAGGCAGTGAGCCTCCCTTCGTGAGGCGGCAAAGAGCAAACAGCCTGTGCTTCGGTAA
CTTCACCTCCAGCAATCGCGAGCCCATTGCCAGGCCTCTCGTGTCCATTGTGCTGGGTTCTCCACCACCA
CCAGAAAAGGCCGACAGGGTCAAGCGGCCAATGAACGCCTTTATGGTTTGGTCCCGCGGACAAAGGAGAA
AGATGGCACAAGAAAACCCTAAAATGCACAATTCTGAGATCAGCAAAAGGCTCGGTGCCGAGTGGAAGCT
CCTCAGCGAAACCGAGAAGAGGCCCTTTATCGACGAAGCCAAGAGGCTGCGCGCACTGCACATGAAGGAA
CACCCTGACTACAAGTACCGGCCCAGACGGAAAACAAAGCTGGACAACGCTCACACACTCAGCCCTCTCG
TGACCTCCAGTGTGTGCATGCCAGCCGCCATCAAAACACTGACACCTCCCAGAAGAAGGGCCGCCAGCTT
TTCTACACCCAGCGCCGCACGCTGTGAAAGAGGCGTTGTGGCCGGCAGCAATCTGGCTCAGACTACATCC
CTGTGTGACGCTATGCTGGACCTGCTGGGCCCAACATTCGCAAACCTGACCTCCGCCAACGCCCATAATA
TGCCAGGTCTGGTGCCAAGCTCTCACCTGCATGACCATGCAAACCGCGACGGCGACACTTCTGTGCTCCC
TGCTTTTGACCCTGCAGTGTTTCCACTCGATGGCTTCATGCCTGAAACCCGCTCCGCCCTCTATGTCATG
GACAACACAACCACTGGGACAACTAATCACCACCATCATAATGCATACTGCCAGCACCAGCACCATCAAC
ACCAGCATCAGCATCACCATCAGCACCACGCAGGCAGCGGAGTTAGCTTCAGCTGTGGTCATATCTACCA
CCTCAGCACATCTCCTCGCGCATCTGGTGCCGGAATGAGCACTAGCGGAAGCTCCGGCGACCTGGCTAGT
GCCGCTAGTCTGAGGGTGTGTGGAGCTAACGCTACAGGCGAGGAAAACCCATGTTGCGGTGGACTGGGCT
GCGGCGGCAGAGGTTGTGACGCAGCTATCTTCGCTAGGGTCCCACCTGCCACACCTTCTCGCACCCTGCA
CACCCGCCCTACTCCACCTAGGTCCCATCCAGTGCACACATCCCATGCACATGTCAGATCTAATGCAAGT
GCCGGCAACCATTCTTTCACCCTGGAGTCTCCCAGTAGATGCCTGGAAAGTCTGCTGATGTCTCAGGCAC
CAGAGACAGCTCCCATAACTAATACAGCCACCCAATCTGATGCTACTGCCGCTCATACTCATAATCACGC
AAGAGCTGGAGAGGCCGACGCTACCTGGGAAACTGTGGAGCTGTGCGGCGCAGGTGTGACCAGCGGCATT
GCAATCCTCACAGGTTCCGCACAGCCAAACGCACCTCTCGAGGTTGATGTCGGAATGGTCGATTGGGGGA
CCATTGAGCAGCTCCTCGATGTCTGGCCACTGTAGGTCGACATCGATAGATCCTAATCAACCTCTGGATT
ACAAAATTTGTGAAAGATTGACTGGTATTCTTAACTATGTTGCTCCTTTTACGCTATGTGGATACGCTGC
TTTAATGCCTTTGTATCATGCTATTGCTTCCCGTATGGCTTTCATTTTCTCCTCCTTGTATAAATCCTGG
TTGCTGTCTCTTTATGAGGAGTTGTGGCCCGTTGTCAGGCAACGTGGCGTGGTGTGCACTGTGTTTGCTG
ACGCAACCCCCACTGGTTGGGGCATTGCCACCACCTGTCAGCTCCTTTCCGGGACTTTCGCTTTCCCCCT
CCCTATTGCCACGGCGGAACTCATCGCCGCCTGCCTTGCCCGCTGCTGGACAGGGGCTCGGCTGTTGGGC
ACTGACAATTCCGTGGTGTTGTCGGGGAAATCATCGTCCTTTCCTTGGCTGCTCGCCTGTGTTGCCACCT
GGATTCTGCGCGGGACGTCCTTCTGCTACGTCCCTTCGGCCCTCAATCCAGCGGACCTTCCTTCCCGCGG
CCTGCTGCCGGCTCTGCGGCCTCTTCCGCGTCTTCGCCTTCGCCCTCAGACGAGTCGGATCTCCCTTTGG
GCCGCCTCCCCGCCTGGTACCTTTAAGACCAATGACTTACAAGGCAGCTGTAGATCTTAGCCACTTTTTA
AAAGAAAAGGGGGGACTGGAAGGGCTAATTCACTCCCAACGAAGACAAGATCACCTGCAGGACAGGCGCG
CCATAACTTCGTATAGCATACATTATACGAAGTTATCTGCTTTTTGCTTGTACTGGGTCTCTCTGGTTAG
ACCAGATCTGAGCCTGGGAGCTCTCTGGCTAACTAGGGAACCCACTGCTTAAGCCTCAATAAAGCTTGCC
TTGAGTGCTTCAAGTAGTGTGTGCCCGTCTGTTGTGTGACTCTGGTAACTAGAGATCCCTCAGACCCTTT
TAGTCAGTGTGGAAAATCTCTAGCACCCGGGCGATTAAGGAAAGGGCTAGATCATTCTTGAAGACGAAAG
GGCCTCGTGATACGCCTATTTTTATAGGTTAATGTCATGATAATAATGGTTTCTTAGACGTCAGGTGGCA
CTTTTCGGGGAAATGTGCGCGGAACCCCTATTTGTTTATTTTTCTAAATACATTCAAATATGTATCCGCT
CATGAGACAATAACCCTGATAAATGCTTCAATAATATTGAAAAAGGAAGAGTATGAGTATTCAACATTTC
CGTGTCGCCCTTATTCCCTTTTTTGCGGCATTTTGCCTTCCTGTTTTTGCTCACCCAGAAACGCTGGTGA
AAGTAAAAGATGCTGAAGATCAGTTGGGTGCACGAGTGGGTTACATCGAACTGGATCTCAACAGCGGTAA
GATCCTTGAGAGTTTTCGCCCCGAAGAACGTTTTCCAATGATGAGCACTTTTAAAGTTCTGCTATGTGGC
GCGGTATTATCCCGTGTTGACGCCGGGCAAGAGCAACTCGGTCGCCGCATACACTATTCTCAGAATGACT
TGGTTGAGTACTCACCAGTCACAGAAAAGCATCTTACGGATGGCATGACAGTAAGAGAATTATGCAGTGC
TGCCATAACCATGAGTGATAACACTGCGGCCAACTTACTTCTGACAACGATCGGAGGACCGAAGGAGCTA
ACCGCTTTTTTGCACAACATGGGGGATCATGTAACTCGCCTTGATCGTTGGGAACCGGAGCTGAATGAAG
CCATACCAAACGACGAGCGTGACACCACGATGCCTGTAGCAATGGCAACAACGTTGCGCAAACTATTAAC
TGGCGAACTACTTACTCTAGCTTCCCGGCAACAATTAATAGACTGGATGGAGGCGGATAAAGTTGCAGGA
CCACTTCTGCGCTCGGCCCTTCCGGCTGGCTGGTTTATTGCTGATAAATCTGGAGCCGGTGAGCGTGGGT
CTCGCGGTATCATTGCAGCACTGGGGCCAGATGGTAAGCCCTCCCGTATCGTAGTTATCTACACGACGGG
GAGTCAGGCAACTATGGATGAACGAAATAGACAGATCGCTGAGATAGGTGCCTCACTGATTAAGCATTGG
TAACTGTCAGACCAAGTTTACTCATATATACTTTAGATTGATTTAAAACTTCATTTTTAATTTAAAAGGA
TCTAGGTGAAGATCCTTTTTGATAATCTCATGACCAAAATCCCTTAACGTGAGTTTTCGTTCCACTGAGC
GTCAGACCCCGTAGAAAAGATCAAAGGATCTTCTTGAGATCCTTTTTTTCTGCGCGTAATCTGCTGCTTG
CAAACAAAAAAACCACCGCTACCAGCGGTGGTTTGTTTGCCGGATCAAGAGCTACCAACTCTTTTTCCGA
AGGTAACTGGCTTCAGCAGAGCGCAGATACCAAATACTGTTCTTCTAGTGTAGCCGTAGTTAGGCCACCA
CTTCAAGAACTCTGTAGCACCGCCTACATACCTCGCTCTGCTAATCCTGTTACCAGTGGCTGCTGCCAGT
GGCGATAAGTCGTGTCTTACCGGGTTGGACTCAAGACGATAGTTACCGGATAAGGCGCAGCGGTCGGGCT
GAACGGGGGGTTCGTGCACACAGCCCAGCTTGGAGCGAACGACCTACACCGAACTGAGATACCTACAGCG
TGAGCTATGAGAAAGCGCCACGCTTCCCGAAGGGAGAAAGGCGGACAGGTATCCGGTAAGCGGCAGGGTC
GGAACAGGAGAGCGCACGAGGGAGCTTCCAGGGGGAAACGCCTGGTATCTTTATAGTCCTGTCGGGTTTC
GCCACCTCTGACTTGAGCGTCGATTTTTGTGATGCTCGTCAGGGGGGCGGAGCCTATGGAAAAACGCCAG
CAACGCGGCCTTTTTACGGTTCCTGGCCTTTTGCTGGCCTTTTGCTCACATGTTCTTTCCTGCGTTATCC
CCTGATTCTGTGGATAACCGTATTACCGCCTTTGAGTGAGCTGATACCGCTCGCCGCAGCCGAACGACCG
AGCGCAGCGAGTCAGTGAGCGAGGAAGCGGAAGAGCGCCCAATACGCAAACCGCCTCTCCCCGCGCGTTG
GCCGATTCATTAATGCAGCAAGCTCATGGCTGACTAATTTTTTTTATTTATGCAGAGGCCGAGGCCGCCT
CGGCCTCTGAGCTATTCCAGAAGTAGTGAGGAGGCTTTTTTGGAGGCCTAGGCTTTTGCAAAAAGCTCCC
CGTGGCACGACAGGTTTCCCGACTGGAAAGCGGGCAGTGAGCGCAACGCAATTAATGTGAGTTAGCTCAC
TCATTAGGCACCCCAGGCTTTACACTTTATGCTTCCGGCTCGTATGTTGTGTGGAATTGTGAGCGGATAA
CAATTTCACACAGGAAACAGCTATGACATGATTACGAATTTCACAAATAAAGCATTTTTTTCACTGCATT
CTAGTTGTGGTTTGTCCAAACTCATCAATGTATCTTATCATGTCTGGATCAACTGGATAACTCAAGCTAA
CCAAAATCATCCCAAACTTCCCACCCCATACCCTATTACCACTGCCAATTACCTGTGGTTTCATTTACTC
TAAACCTGTGATTCCTCTGAATTATTTTCATTTTAAAGAAATTGTATTTGTTAAATATGTACTACAAACT
TAGTAGT
Features (pLannotate 1.2.2; 27 found; start..end, strand, type, name):
    377..634     +  LTR            5' LTR (truncated): truncated 5' long terminal repeat (LTR) from HIV-1
    681..806     +  misc_feature   HIV-1 Ψ: packaging signal of human immunodeficiency virus type 1
    790..1128    +  CDS            HIV-1 gag (fragment): gag protein from human immunodeficiency virus 1; gag
   1303..1536    +  misc_feature   RRE: The Rev response element (RRE) of HIV-1 allows for Rev-dependent mRNA export from the nucleus to the cytoplasm.
   1913..2013    +  CDS            Rev (fragment): human immunodeficiency virus 1 (HIV-1) Rev protein; rev; enhances nuclear export of unspliced and incompletely spliced viral mRNAs
   2058..2175    +  misc_feature   cPPT/CTS: central polypurine tract and central termination sequence of HIV-1
   2217..2237    -  promoter       SV40 promoter (fragment): SV40 enhancer and early promoter
   2251..2521    +  protein_bind   tetracycline response element: contains seven copies of the tetracycline operator tetO tetracycline repressor TetR
   2532..2549    +  misc_feature   MCS (fragment): pUC18/19 multiple cloning site
   2549..2616    +  promoter       tight TRE promoter (fragment): Tet-responsive promoter PTight, consisting of seven tet operator sequences followed by the minimal CMV promoter
   3099..3371    +  CDS            Sry (fragment): SRY_RAT - Also known as Tdf. Experimental evidence at protein level: Swiss-Prot protein existence level 1. Transcriptional regulator that controls a genetic switch in male development (PubMed:16996051, PubMed:16414182). It is necessary and sufficient for initiating male sex determination by directing the development of supporting cell precursors (pre-Sertoli cells) as Sertoli rather than granulosa cells (PubMed:16996051, PubMed:16414182). Involved in different aspects of gene regulation including promoter activation or repression (PubMed:16488877). Binds to the DNA consensus sequence 5'-[AT]AA
   4465..5053    +  misc_feature   WPRE: woodchuck hepatitis virus posttranscriptional regulatory element
   5106..5125    +  misc_feature   cPPT/CTS (fragment): central polypurine tract and central termination sequence of HIV-1
   5127..5162    +  LTR            3' LTR (ΔU3) (fragment): self-inactivating 3' long terminal repeat (LTR) from HIV-1
   5183..5216    +  protein_bind   loxP: Cre-mediated recombination occurs in the 8-bp core sequence (GCATACAT). Cre recombinase
   5235..5415    +  LTR            5' LTR (truncated): truncated 5' long terminal repeat (LTR) from HIV-1
   5548..5652    +  promoter       AmpR promoter: bla
   5653..6513    +  CDS            AmpR: β-lactamase; bla; confers resistance to ampicillin, carbenicillin, and related antibiotics
   6684..7272    +  rep_origin     ori: high-copy-number ColE1/pMB1/pBR322/pUC origin of replication
   7455..7509    +  CDS            lacI (fragment): lac repressor; lacI; The lac repressor binds to the lac operator to inhibit transcription in E. coli. This inhibition can be relieved by adding lactose or isopropyl-β-D-thiogalactopyranoside (IPTG).
   7515..7608    +  rep_origin     SV40 ori (fragment): SV40 origin of replication
   7633..7670    +  CDS            lacI (fragment): lac repressor; lacI; The lac repressor binds to the lac operator to inhibit transcription in E. coli. This inhibition can be relieved by adding lactose or isopropyl-β-D-thiogalactopyranoside (IPTG).
   7683..7704    +  protein_bind   CAP binding site: CAP binding activates transcription in the presence of cAMP. E. coli catabolite activator protein
   7719..7749    +  promoter       lac promoter: promoter for the E. coli lac operon
   7757..7773    +  protein_bind   lac operator: The lac repressor binds to the lac operator to inhibit transcription in E. coli. This inhibition can be relieved by adding lactose or isopropyl-β-D-thiogalactopyranoside (IPTG). lac repressor encoded by lacI
   7807..7890    +  polyA_signal   SV40 poly(A) signal (fragment): SV40 polyadenylation signal
   8057..329     +  CDS            nef (fragment) (across the origin): NEF_HV1BR - Experimental evidence at protein level: Swiss-Prot protein existence level 1. Extracellular Nef protein targets CD4(+) T-lymphocytes for apoptosis by interacting with CXCR4 surface receptors (PubMed:14990729). From Human immunodeficiency virus type 1 group M subtype B (isolate BRU/LAI) (HIV-1).
