[The description below was written by a language model from this plasmid's Addgene catalogue record and pLannotate feature annotations shown in this document.]
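Description:
pHAGE2-TetO-Salhel-I-Sox2HMG is an HIV-1-based lentiviral transfer plasmid of about 8.1 kb built on the pHAGE2-TetO backbone, intended for producing lentivirus that delivers a doxycycline-regulated transgene into mammalian cells. It is propagated in E. coli as a high-copy plasmid through a ColE1/pUC-type origin and selected with ampicillin via the bla gene. A recombination-limiting strain is recorded as the growth host, as is common for LTR-containing vectors. The viral framework comprises a truncated 5' LTR, the Ψ packaging signal with an adjoining gag fragment, the Rev response element for Rev-dependent export of the genomic RNA, and the cPPT/CTS. The 3' end carries a WPRE to boost transcript levels, followed by a self-inactivating ΔU3 3' LTR. This LTR contains a loxP site; such a site is copied to both ends of the provirus during reverse transcription, which would in principle allow Cre-mediated excision of the integrated cassette.

The payload sits downstream of a tetracycline response element with seven tetO repeats joined to a minimal CMV promoter, so expression requires a tetracycline-controlled transactivator supplied separately, since none is annotated here. The insert, made by gene synthesis, is a chimeric protein in which the mouse Sox2 HMG DNA-binding domain is flanked by the N- and C-terminal regions of Salhel-I. The automated annotation recognises only the HMG box, labelling it as an Sry fragment through homology, and leaves the flanking Salhel-I sequences unannotated. No tag, reporter or mammalian selection marker is annotated. The associated publication concerns the evolutionary origins of Sox and POU factors, which suggests that the construct was used for domain-swap tests of Sox function, although the record does not describe the specific assays.
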