Addgene plasmid #231533: pHAGE2-TetO-Salhel-I-Sox2HMG
Purpose: Expresses chimeric Sox2 HMG in mammalian cells, for lentivirus generation
Depositing lab: Ralf Jauch. Depositing organization: University of Hong Kong. Publication: The emergence of Sox and POU transcription factors predates the origins of animal stem cells. Gao Y, Tan DS, Girbig M, Hu H, Zhou X, Xie Q, Yeung SW, Lee KS, Ho SY, Cojocaru V, Yan J, Hochberg GKA, de Mendoza A, Jauch R. Nat Commun. 2024 Nov 14;15(1):9868. doi: 10.1038/s41467-024-54152-x. PubMed 39543096.
Backbone
  Vector backbone: pHAGE2-TetO
  Vector type: Lentiviral
Growth in bacteria
  Bacterial resistance: Ampicillin, 100 μg/mL
  Growth temperature: 37°C
  Growth strain: NEB Stable
  Copy number: High Copy
Gene/Insert
  Gene/Insert name: mSox2 HMG flanked with N- and C-termini of Salhel-I
  Species: Chimera
  Cloning method: Gene Synthesis
Terms and licenses: Academic/Nonprofit Terms; Industry Terms: Not Available to Industry
How to cite: pHAGE2-TetO-Salhel-I-Sox2HMG was a gift from Ralf Jauch (Addgene plasmid # 231533 ; http://n2t.net/addgene:231533 ; RRID:Addgene_231533)
